Addgene plasmid #74833: pGWB451
Purpose: (Empty Backbone) Gateway cloning compatible binary vector for C-terminal fusion with G3GFP (CaMV35S promoter).
Depositing lab: Tsuyoshi Nakagawa. Depositing organization: Shimane University. Publication: Improved Gateway binary vectors: high-performance vectors for creation of fusion constructs in transgenic analysis of plants. Nakagawa T, Suzuki T, Murata S, Nakamura S, Hino T, Maeo K, Tabata R, Kawai T, Tanaka K, Niwa Y, Watanabe Y, Nakamura K, Kimura T, Ishiguro S. Biosci Biotechnol Biochem. 2007 Aug;71(8):2095-100. Epub 2007 Aug 7. 10.1271/bbb.70216 PubMed 17690442.
Backbone
  Vector backbone: pPZP221
  Backbone manufacturer: Hajdukiewicz P., Svab Z. and Maliga P.
  Backbone size (bp): 8500
  Modifications to backbone: gentamycin-resistant marker was removed and kanamycin-resistant marker (NOS promoter:NPTII:NOS terminator) was inserted.
  Vector type: Plant Expression
  Promoter: CaMV35S
  Selectable markers: Kanamycin
Growth in bacteria
  Bacterial resistance: Chloramphenicol and Spectinomycin, 25 & 50 μg/mL
  Growth temperature: 37°C
  Growth strain: ccdB Survival
  Copy number: High Copy
Gene/Insert
  Cloning method: Gateway Cloning
Terms and licenses: Academic/Nonprofit Terms; Industry Terms: Not Available to Industry
How to cite: pGWB451 was a gift from Tsuyoshi Nakagawa (Addgene plasmid # 74833 ; http://n2t.net/addgene:74833 ; RRID:Addgene_74833)
