[The description below was written by a language model from this plasmid's Addgene catalogue record and pLannotate feature annotations shown in this document.]
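Description:
pGWB451 is an empty Gateway-compatible binary destination vector for Agrobacterium-mediated plant transformation, built on the pPZP221 backbone. The original gentamicin plant marker was removed and replaced with a kanamycin marker cassette. It is used to express a gene of interest in plants as a C-terminal fusion to G3GFP under the constitutive CaMV 35S promoter. The annotated full sequence is about 12.4 kb.

Outside the T-DNA, the backbone carries a ColE1/pBR322-type origin with the bom mobilisation region for propagation in E. coli. The pVS1 oriV, RepA and StaA functions provide replication and stable maintenance in Agrobacterium. An aadA gene gives bacterial spectinomycin/streptomycin resistance.

Between the nopaline-type right and left border repeats lie two units. The first is the expression cassette: the 35S promoter, then an attR1–attR2 Gateway cassette containing a chloramphenicol resistance gene and the ccdB toxin gene. This is followed directly by an Aequorea victoria-derived GFP coding sequence (annotated as a Q80R variant, corresponding to G3GFP) and a NOS terminator. An LR reaction with an entry clone replaces the CmR–ccdB segment with the gene of interest, placing it upstream of the GFP. ccdB counter-selects against unrecombined vector, which is why the empty plasmid has to be maintained in a ccdB-tolerant strain under chloramphenicol and spectinomycin. The second unit, in the opposite orientation near the left border, is NOS promoter–NPTII–NOS terminator, for kanamycin selection of transformed plants.

Several small annotated fragments (lacZα/MCS, lac promoter, ble, ocd, GmR) appear to be remnants of earlier cloning steps. Typical applications are the creation of GFP fusion constructs for transgenic analysis in plants.
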