Features (pLannotate 1.2.2; 32 found; start..end, strand, type, name):
     54..78      -  misc_feature   RB T-DNA repeat: right border repeat from nopaline C58 T-DNA
    144..298     -  CDS            lacZα (fragment): LacZα fragment of β-galactosidase; lacZ fragment
    301..321     -  misc_feature   MCS (fragment): pUC18/19 multiple cloning site
    812..1153    +  promoter       CaMV 35S promoter: strong constitutive promoter from cauliflower mosaic virus
   1179..1303    +  protein_bind   attR1: mutant version of attR; recombination site for the Gateway® LR reaction LR Clonase™
   1340..1370    +  promoter       lac UV5 promoter: E. coli lac promoter with an "up" mutation
   1395..1423    +  promoter       cat promoter (fragment): promoter of the E. coli cat gene encoding chloramphenicol acetyltransferase
   1424..2083    +  CDS            CmR: chloramphenicol acetyltransferase; cat; confers resistance to chloramphenicol
   2262..2420    +  CDS            ccdA (fragment): CCDA_ECO57 - Also known as H, letA. Experimental evidence at protein level: Swiss-Prot protein existence level 1. Antitoxin component of a type II toxin-antitoxin (TA) system which inhibits the post-segregational killing (PSK) of plasmid-free cells, also referred to as a plasmid addiction system. Binds to and blocks the activity of CcdB; will also remove bound CcdB protein from the CcdB-GyrA complex by forming a CcdA-CcdB complex, a process termed rejuvenation. Functions as a transcriptional corepressor for the ccdAB operon, repression also requires CcdB (By similarity). From Escherichia coli
   2425..2727    +  CDS            ccdB: CCDB_ECOLI - Also known as G, letB, letD. Experimental evidence at protein level: Swiss-Prot protein existence level 1. Toxic component of a type II toxin-antitoxin (TA) system, functioning in plasmid maintainence. Responsible for the post- segregational killing (PSK) of plasmid-free cells, also referred to as a plasmid addiction system. Half-life of over 2 hours. Cell killing by CcdB is accompanied by filamentation, defects in chromosome and plasmid segregation, defects in cell division, formation of anucleate cells, decreased DNA synthesis and plasmid loss. Interferes with the activity of DN
   2771..2895    -  protein_bind   attR2: mutant version of attR; recombination site for the Gateway® LR reaction LR Clonase™
   2906..3619    +  CDS            Q80R: Q80R is a fluorescent protein, derived from Aequorea victoria.
   3644..3896    +  terminator     NOS terminator: nopaline synthase terminator and poly(A) signal
   3952..3974    -  protein_bind   lac operator (fragment): The lac repressor binds to the lac operator to inhibit transcription in E. coli. This inhibition can be relieved by adding lactose or isopropyl-β-D-thiogalactopyranoside (IPTG). lac repressor encoded by lacI
   3978..4008    -  promoter       lac promoter: promoter for the E. coli lac operon
   4023..4044    -  protein_bind   CAP binding site: CAP binding activates transcription in the presence of cAMP. E. coli catabolite activator protein
   4078..4330    -  terminator     NOS terminator: nopaline synthase terminator and poly(A) signal
   4337..4543    -  CDS            ocd (fragment): OCD_AGRFC - Experimental evidence at protein level: Swiss-Prot protein existence level 1. Catalyzes the conversion of L-ornithine into L-proline with release of ammonia. Is involved in the utilization of nopaline, a catabolic pathway that proceeds through L-arginine and L-ornithine to L-proline. Nopaline is a predominant opine in plant cells transformed with Ti plasmid pTiC58. From Agrobacterium fabrum (strain C58 / ATCC 33970) (Agrobacterium tumefaciens (strain C58)).
   4550..4699    -  CDS            ble (fragment): BLE_KLEPN - Experimental evidence at protein level: Swiss-Prot protein existence level 1. Binding protein with a strong affinity to the bleomycin family of antibiotics. Binds to CL990; an antimitotic-antibiotic compound. From Klebsiella pneumoniae.
   4720..5514    -  CDS            NeoR/KanR: aminoglycoside phosphotransferase from Tn5; aph(3')-II (or nptII); confers resistance to neomycin, kanamycin, and G418 (Geneticin®)
   5535..5718    -  promoter       NOS promoter: nopaline synthase promoter NOS promoter
   5924..5948    -  misc_feature   LB T-DNA repeat: left border repeat from nopaline C58 T-DNA
   6207..6230    +  promoter       Pc promoter (fragment): intI1 (promoter lies within the coding sequence); class 1 integron promoter
   6406..6462    +  CDS            GmR (fragment): gentamycin acetyltransferase; aacC1; confers resistance to gentamycin
   6473..7260    +  CDS            SmR (fragment): aminoglycoside adenylyltransferase (Murphy, 1985); aadA; confers resistance to spectinomycin and streptomycin
   7506..8094    +  rep_origin     ori: high-copy-number ColE1/pMB1/pBR322/pUC origin of replication
   8280..8420    -  misc_feature   bom: basis of mobility region from pBR322
   8522..8561    -  CDS            rop (fragment): Rop protein, which maintains plasmids at low copy number; rop
   8764..8958    -  rep_origin     pVS1 oriV: origin of replication for the Pseudomonas plasmid pVS1 (Heeb et al., 2000)
   9024..10097   -  CDS            pVS1 RepA: replication protein from the Pseudomonas plasmid pVS1 (Heeb et al., 2000)
  10526..11155   -  CDS            pVS1 StaA: stability protein from the Pseudomonas plasmid pVS1 (Heeb et al., 2000)
  11715..12116   -  CDS            Y4CG_SINFN (fragment): Protein inferred from homology: Swiss-Prot protein existence level 3. From Sinorhizobium fredii (strain NBRC 101917 / NGR234).
>Addgene plasmid #74833 | pGWB451 | depositor full sequence | sequence record 141513 | pGWB451 sequence 12402 bps
TTTCACGCCCTTTTAAATATCCGATTATTCTAATAAACGCTCTTTTCTCTTAGGTTTACCCGCCAATATA
TCCTGTCAAACACTGATAGTTTAAACTGAAGGCGGGAAACGACAATCTGATCCAAGCTCAAGCTGCTCTA
GCATTCGCCATTCAGGCTGCGCAACTGTTGGGAAGGGCGATCGGTGCGGGCCTCTTCGCTATTACGCCAG
CTGGCGAAAGGGGGATGTGCTGCAAGGCGATTAAGTTGGGTAACGCCAGGGTTTTCCCAGTCACGACGTT
GTAAAACGACGGCCAGTGCCAAGCTTGCATGCCTGCAGGTCCCCAGATTAGCCTTTTCAATTTCAGAAAG
AATGCTAACCCACAGATGGTTAGAGAGGCTTACGCAGCAGGTCTCATCAAGACGATCTACCCGAGCAATA
ATCTCCAGGAAATCAAATACCTTCCCAAGAAGGTTAAAGATGCAGTCAAAAGATTCAGGACTAACTGCAT
CAAGAACACAGAGAAAGATATATTTCTCAAGATCAGAAGTACTATTCCAGTATGGACGATTCAAGGCTTG
CTTCACAAACCAAGGCAAGTAATAGAGATTGGAGTCTCTAAAAAGGTAGTTCCCACTGAATCAAAGGCCA
TGGAGTCAAAGATTCAAATAGAGGACCTAACAGAACTCGCCGTAAAGACTGGCGAACAGTTCATACAGAG
TCTCTTACGACTCAATGACAAGAAGAAAATCTTCGTCAACATGGTGGAGCACGACACACTTGTCTACTCC
AAAAATATCAAAGATACAGTCTCAGAAGACCAAAGGGCAATTGAGACTTTTCAACAAAGGGTAATATCCG
GAAACCTCCTCGGATTCCATTGCCCAGCTATCTGTCACTTTATTGTGAAGATAGTGGAAAAGGAAGGTGG
CTCCTACAAATGCCATCATTGCGATAAAGGAAAGGCCATCGTTGAAGATGCCTCTGCCGACAGTGGTCCC
AAAGATGGACCCCCACCCACGAGGAGCATCGTGGAAAAAGAAGACGTTCCAACCACGTCTTCAAAGCAAG
TGGATTGATGTGATATCTCCACTGACGTAAGGGATGACGCACAATCCCACTATCCTTCGCAAGACCCTTC
CTCTATATAAGGAAGTTCATTTCATTTGGAGAGAACACGGGGGACTCTAGAGTTATCAACAAGTTTGTAC
AAAAAAGCTGAACGAGAAACGTAAAATGATATAAATATCAATATATTAAATTAGATTTTGCATAAAAAAC
AGACTACATAATACTGTAAAACACAACATATCCAGTCACTATGGCGGCCCCTCGAGGGGCCGCATTAGGC
ACCCCAGGCTTTACACTTTATGCTTCCGGCTCGTATAATGTGTGGATTTTGAGTTAGGATCCGGCGAGAT
TTTCAGGAGCTAAGGAAGCTAAAATGGAGAAAAAAATCACTGGATATACCACCGTTGATATATCCCAATG
GCATCGTAAAGAACATTTTGAGGCATTTCAGTCAGTTGCTCAATGTACCTATAACCAGACCGTTCAGCTG
GATATTACGGCCTTTTTAAAGACCGTAAAGAAAAATAAGCACAAGTTTTATCCGGCCTTTATTCACATTC
TTGCCCGCCTGATGAATGCTCATCCGGAATTCCGTATGGCAATGAAAGACGGTGAGCTGGTGATATGGGA
TAGTGTTCACCCTTGTTACACCGTTTTCCATGAGCAAACTGAAACGTTTTCATCGCTCTGGAGTGAATAC
CACGACGATTTCCGGCAGTTTCTACACATATATTCGCAAGATGTGGCGTGTTACGGTGAAAACCTGGCCT
ATTTCCCTAAAGGGTTTATTGAGAATATGTTTTTCGTCTCAGCCAATCCCTGGGTGAGTTTCACCAGTTT
TGATTTAAACGTGGCCAATATGGACAACTTCTTCGCCCCCGTTTTCACCATGGGCAAATATTATACGCAA
GGCGACAAGGTGCTGATGCCGCTGGCGATTCAGGTTCATCATGCCGTCTGTGATGGCTTCCATGTCGGCA
GAATGCTTAATGAATTACAACAGTACTGCGATGAGTGGCAGGGCGGGGCGTAAAGATCTGGATCCGGCTT
ACTAAAAGCCAGATAACAGTATGCGTATTTGCGCGCTGATTTTTGCGGTATAAGAATATATACTGATATG
TATACCCGAAGTATGTCAAAAAGAGGTGTGCTATGAAGCAGCGTATTACAGTGACAGTTGACAGCGACAG
CTATCAGTTGCTCAAGGCATATATGATGTCAATATCTCCGGTCTGGTAAGCACAACCATGCAGAATGAAG
CCCGTCGTCTGCGTGCCGAACGCTGGAAAGCGGAAAATCAGGAAGGGATGGCTGAGGTCGCCCGGTTTAT
TGAAATGAACGGCTCTTTTGCTGACGAGAACAGGGACTGGTGAAATGCAGTTTAAGGTTTACACCTATAA
AAGAGAGAGCCGTTATCGTCTGTTTGTGGATGTACAGAGTGATATTATTGACACGCCCGGGCGACGGATG
GTGATCCCCCTGGCCAGTGCACGTCTGCTGTCAGATAAAGTCTCCCGTGAACTTTACCCGGTGGTGCATA
TCGGGGATGAAAGCTGGCGCATGATGACCACCGATATGGCCAGTGTGCCGGTCTCCGTTATCGGGGAAGA
AGTGGCTGATCTCAGCCACCGCGAAAATGACATCAAAAACGCCATTAACCTGATGTTCTGGGGAATATAA
ATGTCAGGCTCCCTTATACACAGCCAGTCTGCAGGTCGACCATAGTGACTGGATATGTTGTGTTTTACAG
TATTATGTAGTCTGTTTTTTATGCAAAATCTAATTTAATATATTGATATTTATATCATTTTACGTTTCTC
GTTCAGCTTTCTTGTACAAAGTGGTTGATAACAGCATGAGTAAAGGAGAAGAACTTTTCACTGGAGTTGT
CCCAATTCTTGTTGAATTAGATGGTGATGTTAATGGGCACAAATTTTCTGTCAGTGGAGAGGGTGAAGGT
GATGCAACATACGGAAAACTTACCCTTAAATTTATTTGCACTACTGGAAAACTACCTGTTCCATGGCCAA
CACTTGTTACTACTTTCGCTTACGGTGTGCAGTGCTTCTCAAGATACCCAGATCATATGAAGCGGCACGA
CTTCTTCAAGAGCGCCATGCCTGAGGGATACGTGCAGGAGAGGACCATCTTCTTCAAGGACGACGGGAAC
TACAAGACACGTGCTGAAGTCAAGTTTGAGGGAGACACCCTCGTCAACAGGATCGAGCTTAAGGGAATCG
ATTTCAAGGAGGACGGAAACATCCTCGGCCACAAGTTGGAATACAACTTCAACTCCCACAACGTGTACAT
CATGGCAGACAAACAAAAGAATGGAATCAAAGTTAACTTCAAAATTAGACACAACATTGAAGATGGAAGC
GTTCAACTAGCAGACCATTATCAACAAAATACTCCAATTGGCGATGGCCCTGTCCTTTTACCAGACAACC
ATTACCTGTCCACACAATCTGCCCTTTCGAAAGATCCCAACGAAAAGAGAGACCACATGGTCCTTCTTGA
GTTTGTAACAGCTGCTGGGATTACACATGGCATGGATGAACTATACAAATAAGCTTAGAGCTCGAATTTC
CCCGATCGTTCAAACATTTGGCAATAAAGTTTCTTAAGATTGAATCCTGTTGCCGGTCTTGCGATGATTA
TCATATAATTTCTGTTGAATTACGTTAAGCATGTAATAATTAACATGTAATGCATGACGTTATTTATGAG
ATGGGTTTTTATGATTAGAGTCCCGCAATTATACATTTAATACGCGATAGAAAACAAAATATAGCGCGCA
AACTAGGATAAATTATCGCGCGCGGTGTCATCTATGTTACTAGATCGGGAATTGGTTCCGGAACCAATTC
GTAATCATGGTCATAGCTGTTTCCTGTGTGAAATTGTTATCCGCTCACAATTCCACACAACATACGAGCC
GGAAGCATAAAGTGTAAAGCCTGGGGTGCCTAATGAGTGAGCTAACTCACATTAGGCTGAATTAGGCGCG
CCTATTTCTGAATTCCCGATCTAGTAACATAGATGACACCGCGCGCGATAATTTATCCTAGTTTGCGCGC
TATATTTTGTTTTCTATCGCGTATTAAATGTATAATTGCGGGACTCTAATCATAAAAACCCATCTCATAA
ATAACGTCATGCATTACATGTTAATTATTACATGCTTAACGTAATTCAACAGAAATTATATGATAATCAT
CGCAAGACCGGCAACAGGATTCAATCTTAAGAAACTTTATTGCCAAATGTTTGAACGATCGGGGATCATC
CGGGTCTGTGGCGGGAACTCCACGAAAATATCCGAACGCAGCAAGATATCGCGGTGCATCTCGGTCTTGC
CTGGGCAGTCGCCGCCGACGCCGTTGATGTGGACGCCGGGCCCGATCATATTGTCGCTCAGGATCGTGGC
GTTGTGCTTGTCGGCCGTTGCTGTCGTAATGATATCGGCACCTTCGACCGCCTGTTCCGCAGAGATCCCG
TGGGCGAAGAACTCCAGCATGAGATCCCCGCGCTGGAGGATCATCCAGCCGGCGTCCCGGAAAACGATTC
CGAAGCCCAACCTTTCATAGAAGGCGGCGGTGGAATCGAAATCTCGTGATGGCAGGTTGGGCGTCGCTTG
GTCGGTCATTTCGAACCCCAGAGTCCCGCTCAGAAGAACTCGTCAAGAAGGCGATAGAAGGCGATGCGCT
GCGAATCGGGAGCGGCGATACCGTAAAGCACGAGGAAGCGGTCAGCCCATTCGCCGCCAAGCTCTTCAGC
AATATCACGGGTAGCCAACGCTATGTCCTGATAGCGGTCCGCCACACCCAGCCGGCCACAGTCGATGAAT
CCAGAAAAGCGGCCATTTTCCACCATGATATTCGGCAAGCAGGCATCGCCATGGGTCACGACGAGATCAT
CGCCGTCGGGCATGCGCGCCTTGAGCCTGGCGAACAGTTCGGCTGGCGCGAGCCCCTGATGCTCTTCGTC
CAGATCATCCTGATCGACAAGACCGGCTTCCATCCGAGTACGTGCTCGCTCGATGCGATGTTTCGCTTGG
TGGTCGAATGGGCAGGTAGCCGGATCAAGCGTATGCAGCCGCCGCATTGCATCAGCCATGATGGATACTT
TCTCGGCAGGAGCAAGGTGAGATGACAGGAGATCCTGCCCCGGCACTTCGCCCAATAGCAGCCAGTCCCT
TCCCGCTTCAGTGACAACGTCGAGCACAGCTGCGCAAGGAACGCCCGTCGTGGCCAGCCACGATAGCCGC
GCTGCCTCGTCCTGCAGTTCATTCAGGGCACCGGACAGGTCGGTCTTGACAAAAAGAACCGGGCGCCCCT
GCGCTGACAGCCGGAACACGGCGGCATCAGAGCAGCCGATTGTCTGTTGTGCCCAGTCATAGCCGAATAG
CCTCTCCACCCAAGCGGCCGGAGAACCTGCGTGCAATCCATCTTGTTCAATCATGCGAAACGATCCAGAT
CCGGTGCAGATTATTTGGATTGAGAGTGAATATGAGACTCTAATTGGATACCGAGGGGAATTTATGGAAC
GTCAGTGGAGCATTTTTGACAAGAAATATTTGCTAGCTGATAGTGACCTTAGGCGACTTTTGAACGCGCA
ATAATGGTTTCTGACGTATGTGCTTAGCTCATTAAACTCCAGAAACCCGCGGCTGAGTGGCTCCTTCAAC
GTTGCGGTTCTGTCAGTTCCAAACGTAAAACGGCTTGTCCCGCGTCATCGGCGGGGGTCATAACGTGACT
CCCTTAATTCTCCGCTCATGATGAATTCAGAAATAAATTCAGCCTAATTCGGCGTTAATTCAGTACATTA
AAAACGTCCGCAATGTGTTATTAAGTTGTCTAAGCGTCAATTTGTTTACACCACAATATATCCTGCCACC
AGCCAGCCAACAGCTCCCCGACCGGCAGCTCGGCACAAAATCACCACTCGATACAGGCAGCCCATCAGTC
CGGGACGGCGTCAGCGGGAGAGCCGTTGTAAGGCGGCAGACTTTGCTCATGTTACCGATGCTATTCGGAA
GAACGGCAACTAAGCTGCCGGGTTTGAAACACGGATGATCTCGCGGAGGGTAGCATGTTGATTGTAACGA
TGACAGAGCGTTGCTGCCTGTGATCAATTCGGGCACGAACCCAGTGGACATAAGCCTGTTCGGTTCGTAA
GCTGTAATGCAAGTAGCGTATGCGCTCACGCAACTGGTCCAGAACCTTGACCGAACGCAGCGGTGGTAAC
GGCGCAGTGGCGGTTTTCATGGCTTGTTATGACTGTTTTTTTGGGGTACAGTCTATGCCTCGGGCATCCA
AGCAGCAAGCGCGTTACGCCGTGGGTCGATGTTTGATGTTATGGAGCAGCAACGATGTTACGCAGCAGGG
CAGTCGCCCTAAAACAAAGTTAAACATCATGGGGGAAGCGGTGATCGCCGAAGTATCGACTCAACTATCA
GAGGTAGTTGGCGTCATCGAGCGCCATCTCGAACCGACGTTGCTGGCCGTACATTTGTACGGCTCCGCAG
TGGATGGCGGCCTGAAGCCACACAGTGATATTGATTTGCTGGTTACGGTGACCGTAAGGCTTGATGAAAC
AACGCGGCGAGCTTTGATCAACGACCTTTTGGAAACTTCGGCTTCCCCTGGAGAGAGCGAGATTCTCCGC
GCTGTAGAAGTCACCATTGTTGTGCACGACGACATCATTCCGTGGCGTTATCCAGCTAAGCGCGAACTGC
AATTTGGAGAATGGCAGCGCAATGACATTCTTGCAGGTATCTTCGAGCCAGCCACGATCGACATTGATCT
GGCTATCTTGCTGACAAAAGCAAGAGAACATAGCGTTGCCTTGGTAGGTCCAGCGGCGGAGGAACTCTTT
GATCCGGTTCCTGAACAGGATCTATTTGAGGCGCTAAATGAAACCTTAACGCTATGGAACTCGCCGCCCG
ACTGGGCTGGCGATGAGCGAAATGTAGTGCTTACGTTGTCCCGCATTTGGTACAGCGCAGTAACCGGCAA
AATCGCGCCGAAGGATGTCGCTGCCGACTGGGCAATGGAGCGCCTGCCGGCCCAGTATCAGCCCGTCATA
CTTGAAGCTAGACAGGCTTATCTTGGACAAGAAGAAGATCGCTTGGCCTCGCGCGCAGATCAGTTGGAAG
AATTTGTCCACTACGTGAAAGGCGAGATCACCAAGGTAGTCGGCAAATAATGTCTAGCTAGAAATTCGTT
CAAGCCGACGCCGCTTCGCGGCGCGGCTTAACTCAAGCGTTAGATGCACTAAGCACATAATTGCTCACAG
CCAAACTATCAGGTCAAGTCTGCTTTTATTATTTTTAAGCGTGCATAATAAGCCCTACACAAATTGGGAG
ATATATCATGCATGACCAAAATCCCTTAACGTGAGTTTTCGTTCCACTGAGCGTCAGACCCCGTAGAAAA
GATCAAAGGATCTTCTTGAGATCCTTTTTTTCTGCGCGTAATCTGCTGCTTGCAAACAAAAAAACCACCG
CTACCAGCGGTGGTTTGTTTGCCGGATCAAGAGCTACCAACTCTTTTTCCGAAGGTAACTGGCTTCAGCA
GAGCGCAGATACCAAATACTGTCCTTCTAGTGTAGCCGTAGTTAGGCCACCACTTCAAGAACTCTGTAGC
ACCGCCTACATACCTCGCTCTGCTAATCCTGTTACCAGTGGCTGCTGCCAGTGGCGATAAGTCGTGTCTT
ACCGGGTTGGACTCAAGACGATAGTTACCGGATAAGGCGCAGCGGTCGGGCTGAACGGGGGGTTCGTGCA
CACAGCCCAGCTTGGAGCGAACGACCTACACCGAACTGAGATACCTACAGCGTGAGCTATGAGAAAGCGC
CACGCTTCCCGAAGGGAGAAAGGCGGACAGGTATCCGGTAAGCGGCAGGGTCGGAACAGGAGAGCGCACG
AGGGAGCTTCCAGGGGGAAACGCCTGGTATCTTTATAGTCCTGTCGGGTTTCGCCACCTCTGACTTGAGC
GTCGATTTTTGTGATGCTCGTCAGGGGGGCGGAGCCTATGGAAAAACGCCAGCAACGCGGCCTTTTTACG
GTTCCTGGCCTTTTGCTGGCCTTTTGCTCACATGTTCTTTCCTGCGTTATCCCCTGATTCTGTGGATAAC
CGTATTACCGCCTTTGAGTGAGCTGATACCGCTCGCCGCAGCCGAACGACCGAGCGCAGCGAGTCAGTGA
GCGAGGAAGCGGAAGAGCGCCTGATGCGGTATTTTCTCCTTACGCATCTGTGCGGTATTTCACACCGCAT
ATGGTGCACTCTCAGTACAATCTGCTCTGATGCCGCATAGTTAAGCCAGTATACACTCCGCTATCGCTAC
GTGACTGGGTCATGGCTGCGCCCCGACACCCGCCAACACCCGCTGACGCGCCCTGACGGGCTTGTCTGCT
CCCGGCATCCGCTTACAGACAAGCTGTGACCGTCTCCGGGAGCTGCATGTGTCAGAGGTTTTCACCGTCA
TCACCGAAACGCGCGAGGCAGGGTGCCTTGATGTGGGCGCCGGCGGTCGAGTGGCGACGGCGCGGCTTGT
CCGCGCCCTGGTAGATTGCCTGGCCGTAGGCCAGCCATTTTTGAGCGGCCAGCGGCCGCGATAGGCCGAC
GCGAAGCGGCGGGGCGTAGGGAGCGCAGCGACCGAAGGGTAGGCGCTTTTTGCAGCTCTTCGGCTGTGCG
CTGGCCAGACAGTTATGCACAGGCCAGGCGGGTTTTAAGAGTTTTAATAAGTTTTAAAGAGTTTTAGGCG
GAAAAATCGCCTTTTTTCTCTTTTATATCAGTCACTTACATGTGTGACCGGTTCCCAATGTACGGCTTTG
GGTTCCCAATGTACGGGTTCCGGTTCCCAATGTACGGCTTTGGGTTCCCAATGTACGTGCTATCCACAGG
AAAGAGACCTTTTCGACCTTTTTCCCCTGCTAGGGCAATTTGCCCTAGCATCTGCTCCGTACATTAGGAA
CCGGCGGATGCTTCGCCCTCGATCAGGTTGCGGTAGCGCATGACTAGGATCGGGCCAGCCTGCCCCGCCT
CCTCCTTCAAATCGTACTCCGGCAGGTCATTTGACCCGATCAGCTTGCGCACGGTGAAACAGAACTTCTT
GAACTCTCCGGCGCTGCCACTGCGTTCGTAGATCGTCTTGAACAACCATCTGGCTTCTGCCTTGCCTGCG
GCGCGGCGTGCCAGGCGGTAGAGAAAACGGCCGATGCCGGGATCGATCAAAAAGTAATCGGGGTGAACCG
TCAGCACGTCCGGGTTCTTGCCTTCTGTGATCTCGCGGTACATCCAATCAGCTAGCTCGATCTCGATGTA
CTCCGGCCGCCCGGTTTCGCTCTTTACGATCTTGTAGCGGCTAATCAAGGCTTCACCCTCGGATACCGTC
ACCAGGCGGCCGTTCTTGGCCTTCTTCGTACGCTGCATGGCAACGTGCGTGGTGTTTAACCGAATGCAGG
TTTCTACCAGGTCGTCTTTCTGCTTTCCGCCATCGGCTCGCCGGCAGAACTTGAGTACGTCCGCAACGTG
TGGACGGAACACGCGGCCGGGCTTGTCTCCCTTCCCTTCCCGGTATCGGTTCATGGATTCGGTTAGATGG
GAAACCGCCATCAGTACCAGGTCGTAATCCCACACACTGGCCATGCCGGCCGGCCCTGCGGAAACCTCTA
CGTGCCCGTCTGGAAGCTCGTAGCGGATCACCTCGCCAGCTCGTCGGTCACGCTTCGACAGACGGAAAAC
GGCCACGTCCATGATGCTGCGACTATCGCGGGTGCCCACGTCATAGAGCATCGGAACGAAAAAATCTGGT
TGCTCGTCGCCCTTGGGCGGCTTCCTAATCGACGGCGCACCGGCTGCCGGCGGTTGCCGGGATTCTTTGC
GGATTCGATCAGCGGCCGCTTGCCACGATTCACCGGGGCGTGCTTCTGCCTCGATGCGTTGCCGCTGGGC
GGCCTGCGCGGCCTTCAACTTCTCCACCAGGTCATCACCCAGCGCCGCGCCGATTTGTACCGGGCCGGAT
GGTTTGCGACCGCTCACGCCGATTCCTCGGGCTTGGGGGTTCCAGTGCCATTGCAGGGCCGGCAGACAAC
CCAGCCGCTTACGCCTGGCCAACCGCCCGTTCCTCCACACATGGGGCATTCCACGGCGTCGGTGCCTGGT
TGTTCTTGATTTTCCATGCCGCCTCCTTTAGCCGCTAAAATTCATCTACTCATTTATTCATTTGCTCATT
TACTCTGGTAGCTGCGCGATGTATTCAGATAGCAGCTCGGTAATGGTCTTGCCTTGGCGTACCGCGTACA
TCTTCAGCTTGGTGTGATCCTCCGCCGGCAACTGAAAGTTGACCCGCTTCATGGCTGGCGTGTCTGCCAG
GCTGGCCAACGTTGCAGCCTTGCTGCTGCGTGCGCTCGGACGGCCGGCACTTAGCGTGTTTGTGCTTTTG
CTCATTTTCTCTTTACCTCATTAACTCAAATGAGTTTTGATTTAATTTCAGCGGCCAGCGCCTGGACCTC
GCGGGCAGCGTCGCCCTCGGGTTCTGATTCAAGAACGGTTGTGCCGGCGGCGGCAGTGCCTGGGTAGCTC
ACGCGCTGCGTGATACGGGACTCAAGAATGGGCAGCTCGTACCCGGCCAGCGCCTCGGCAACCTCACCGC
CGATGCGCGTGCCTTTGATCGCCCGCGACACGACAAAGGCCGCTTGTAGCCTTCCATCCGTGACCTCAAT
GCGCTGCTTAACCAGCTCCACCAGGTCGGCGGTGGCCCATATGTCGTAAGGGCTTGGCTGCACCGGAATC
AGCACGAAGTCGGCTGCCTTGATCGCGGACACAGCCAAGTCCGCCGCCTGGGGCGCTCCGTCGATCACTA
CGAAGTCGCGCCGGCCGATGGCCTTCACGTCGCGGTCAATCGTCGGGCGGTCGATGCCGACAACGGTTAG
CGGTTGATCTTCCCGCACGGCCGCCCAATCGCGGGCACTGCCCTGGGGATCGGAATCGACTAACAGAACA
TCGGCCCCGGCGAGTTGCAGGGCGCGGGCTAGATGGGTTGCGATGGTCGTCTTGCCTGACCCGCCTTTCT
GGTTAAGTACAGCGATAACCTTCATGCGTTCCCCTTGCGTATTTGTTTATTTACTCATCGCATCATATAC
GCAGCGACCGCATGACGCAAGCTGTTTTACTCAAATACACATCACCTTTTTAGACGGCGGCGCTCGGTTT
CTTCAGCGGCCAAGCTGGCCGGCCAGGCCGCCAGCTTGGCATCAGACAAACCGGCCAGGATTTCATGCAG
CCGCACGGTTGAGACGTGCGCGGGCGGCTCGAACACGTACCCGGCCGCGATCATCTCCGCCTCGATCTCT
TCGGTAATGAAAAACGGTTCGTCCTGGCCGTCCTGGTGCGGTTTCATGCTTGTTCCTCTTGGCGTTCATT
CTCGGCGGCCGCCAGGGCGTCGGCCTCGGTCAATGCGTCCTCACGGAAGGCACCGCGCCGCCTGGCCTCG
GTGGGCGTCACTTCCTCGCTGCGCTCAAGTGCGCGGTACAGGGTCGAGCGATGCACGCCAAGCAGTGCAG
CCGCCTCTTTCACGGTGCGGCCTTCCTGGTCGATCAGCTCGCGGGCGTGCGCGATCTGTGCCGGGGTGAG
GGTAGGGCGGGGGCCAAACTTCACGCCTCGGGCCTTGGCGGCCTCGCGCCCGCTCCGGGTGCGGTCGATG
ATTAGGGAACGCTCGAACTCGGCAATGCCGGCGAACACGGTCAACACCATGCGGCCGGCCGGCGTGGTGG
TGTCGGCCCACGGCTCTGCCAGGCTACGCAGGCCCGCGCCGGCCTCCTGGATGCGCTCGGCAATGTCCAG
TAGGTCGCGGGTGCTGCGGGCCAGGCGGTCTAGCCTGGTCACTGTCACAACGTCGCCAGGGCGTAGGTGG
TCAAGCATCCTGGCCAGCTCCGGGCGGTCGCGCCTGGTGCCGGTGATCTTCTCGGAAAACAGCTTGGTGC
AGCCGGCCGCGTGCAGTTCGGCCCGTTGGTTGGTCAAGTCCTGGTCGTCGGTGCTGACGCGGGCATAGCC
CAGCAGGCCAGCGGCGGCGCTCTTGTTCATGGCGTAATGTCTCCGGTTCTAGTCGCAAGTATTCTACTTT
ATGCGACTAAAACACGCGACAAGAAAACGCCAGGAAAAGGGCAGGGCGGCAGCCTGTCGCGTAACTTAGG
ACTTGTGCGACATGTCGTTTTCAGAAGACGGCTGCACTGAACGTCAGAAGCCGACTGCACTATAGCAGCG
GAGGGGTTGGATCAAAGTACTTTGATCCCGAGGGGAACCCTGTGGTTGGCATGCACATACAAATGGACGA
ACGGATAAACCT
