>Addgene plasmid #74833 | pGWB451 | addgene partial sequence | sequence record 153234 | ccdB-Fwd 5'-GCATGATGACCACCGATATG-3'
TCTGGGGAATATAAATGTCAGGCTCCCTTATACACAGCCAGTCTGCAGGTCGACCATAGTGACTGGATAT
GTTGTGTTTTACAGTATTATGTAGTCTGTTTTTTATGCAAAATCTAATTTAATATATTGATATTTATATC
ATTTTACGTTTCTCGTTCAGCTTTCTTGTACAAAGTGGTTGATAACAGCATGAGTAAAGGAGAAGAACTT
TTCACTGGAGTTGTCCCAATTCTTGTTGAATTAGATGGTGATGTTAATGGGCACAAATTTTCTGTCAGTG
GAGAGGGTGAAGGTGATGCAACATACGGAAAACTTACCCTTAAATTTATTTGCACTACTGGAAAACTACC
TGTTCCATGGCCAACACTTGTTACTACTTTCGCTTACGGTGTGCAGTGCTTCTCAAGATACCCAGATCAT
ATGAAGCGGCACGACTTCTTCAAGAGCGCCATGCCTGAGGGATACGTGCAGGAGAGGACCATCTTCTTCA
AGGACGACGGGAACTACAAGACACGTGCTGAAGTCAAGTTTGAGGGAGACACCCTCGTCAACAGGATCGA
GCTTAAGGGAATCGATTTCAAGGAGGACGGAAACATCCTCGGCCACAAGTTGGAATACAACTTCAACTCC
CACAACGTGTACATCATGGCAGACAAACAAAAGAATGGAATCAAAGTT
